Addgene plasmid #146666: pLNHA-C1-HsPatL1_399-770_J
Purpose: Mammalian Expression of HsPatL1_399-770
Depositing lab: Elisa Izaurralde. Depositing organization: Max Planck Institute for Developmental Biology. Publication: The C-terminal alpha-alpha superhelix of Pat is required for mRNA decapping in metazoa. Braun JE, Tritschler F, Haas G, Igreja C, Truffault V, Weichenrieder O, Izaurralde E. EMBO J. 2010 Jul 21. 29(14):2368-80. 10.1038/emboj.2010.124 PubMed 20543818.
Backbone
  Vector backbone: Unknown
  Vector type: Mammalian Expression
Growth in bacteria
  Bacterial resistance: Kanamycin, 50 μg/mL
  Growth temperature: 37°C
  Growth strain: DH5alpha
  Copy number: High Copy
Gene/Insert
  Gene/Insert name: HsPatL1_399-770
  Species: H. sapiens (human)
  Entrez Gene: PATL1 (a.k.a. Pat1b, hPat1b)
  Cloning method: Unknown
Terms and licenses: Academic/Nonprofit Terms; Industry Terms: Not Available to Industry
Depositor comments: ORF exracted from NCBI: NM_152716.2 Plasmids from this collection were made available to the research community and donated after the lab closed. Please note that the sequence provided by the depositing laboratory may be theoretical/predicted or based on Sanger sequencing results. There may be discrepancies between sequencing results obtained by Addgene and the depositor sequence. If an Addgene verified sequence is not available, please contact before placing your order to request that our lab fully sequence the plasmid.
How to cite: pLNHA-C1-HsPatL1_399-770_J was a gift from Elisa Izaurralde (Addgene plasmid # 146666 ; http://n2t.net/addgene:146666 ; RRID:Addgene_146666)
