[The description below was written by a language model from this plasmid's Addgene catalogue record and pLannotate feature annotations shown in this document.]
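Description:
pLNHA-C1-HsPatL1_399-770_J is a 5,245 nt mammalian expression plasmid encoding a C-terminal fragment (residues 399–770) of human PATL1 (also called Pat1b), with the open reading frame derived from the NCBI reference transcript. The catalogue lists the backbone as unknown. The annotated layout, however, shows a CMV-driven cassette followed by an SV40 poly(A) signal, an f1 origin, a dual-promoter NeoR/KanR unit and a pUC-type origin, an arrangement typical of "C1"-style vectors in which tags sit at the N-terminus of the insert. The plasmid is maintained at high copy in E. coli through the ColE1/pUC origin and selected with kanamycin. The Tn5 aminoglycoside phosphotransferase gene is preceded by both a bacterial (bla) promoter and the SV40 enhancer/early promoter and is terminated by the HSV TK poly(A) signal. The same marker can therefore confer G418 resistance in mammalian cells.

Expression is driven by the CMV immediate-early enhancer and promoter, and a short T7 promoter lies just downstream. The coding region begins with a fragment of the bacteriophage lambda N protein, followed by an HA epitope (annotated as a partial 3xHA match) and then the PATL1 fragment. This matches the "LNHA" in the plasmid name. The lambda N peptide binds boxB RNA hairpins, so such fusions are commonly used to tether a protein to a boxB-containing reporter mRNA, while the HA tag allows detection or immunoprecipitation. The record itself states only mammalian expression as the purpose, but the associated study concerns the role of the Pat C-terminal domain in mRNA decapping. Several small annotated fragments (HIV-1 LTR, SV40 large T antigen, ble, bGH poly(A)) are probably incidental partial matches to backbone sequence rather than functional elements. The depositor's sequence may be theoretical.
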