Features (pLannotate 1.2.2; 17 found; start..end, strand, type, name):
     61..364     +  enhancer       CMV enhancer: human cytomegalovirus immediate early enhancer
    365..568     +  promoter       CMV promoter: human cytomegalovirus (CMV) immediate early promoter
    564..597     +  LTR            5' LTR (truncated) (fragment): truncated 5' long terminal repeat (LTR) from HIV-1
    613..631     +  promoter       T7 promoter: promoter for bacteriophage T7 RNA polymerase
    665..730     +  CDS            N (fragment): REGN_LAMBD - Experimental evidence at protein level: Swiss-Prot protein existence level 1. Plays a role as a transcriptional antitermination factor that allows the virus to initiate its lytic phase. Activates expression of the delayed viral early genes by modifying host RNA polymerase (RNAP) into a form that is resistant to termination signals. This antitermination function requires the host NusA protein which serves to stabilize the interaction between antitermination protein N and host RNA polymerase. From Escherichia phage lambda (Bacteriophage lambda).
    755..781     +  CDS            3xHA (fragment): three tandem HA epitope tags
    791..1912    +  CDS            PATL1 (fragment): PATL1_HUMAN - Experimental evidence at protein level: Swiss-Prot protein existence level 1. (Microbial infection) In case of infection, required for translation and replication of hepatitis C virus (HCV). From Homo sapiens (Human).
   1926..2010    +  CDS            large T antigen (fragment): large T antigen from SV40 (simian virus 40)
   2033..2154    +  polyA_signal   SV40 poly(A) signal: SV40 polyadenylation signal
   2188..2616    -  rep_origin     f1 ori (sequence partly withheld): f1 bacteriophage origin of replication; arrow indicates direction of (+) strand synthesis
   2643..2747    +  promoter       AmpR promoter: bla
   2749..3106    +  promoter       SV40 promoter: SV40 enhancer and early promoter
   3141..3935    +  CDS            NeoR/KanR: aminoglycoside phosphotransferase from Tn5; aph(3')-II (or nptII); confers resistance to neomycin, kanamycin, and G418 (Geneticin®)
   3956..4108    +  CDS            ble (fragment): BLE_KLEPN - Experimental evidence at protein level: Swiss-Prot protein existence level 1. Binding protein with a strong affinity to the bleomycin family of antibiotics. Binds to CL990; an antimitotic-antibiotic compound. From Klebsiella pneumoniae.
   4167..4214    +  polyA_signal   HSV TK poly(A) signal: herpes simplex virus thymidine kinase polyadenylation signal (Cole and Stacy, 1985)
   4305..4321    -  polyA_signal   bGH poly(A) signal (fragment): bovine growth hormone polyadenylation signal
   4543..5131    +  rep_origin     ori: high-copy-number ColE1/pMB1/pBR322/pUC origin of replication
>Addgene plasmid #146666 | pLNHA-C1-HsPatL1_399-770_J | depositor full sequence | sequence record 289112 | Full Sequence
TAGTTATTAATAGTAATCAATTACGGGGTCATTAGTTCATAGCCCATATATGGAGTTCCGCGTTACATAA
CTTACGGTAAATGGCCCGCCTGGCTGACCGCCCAACGACCCCCGCCCATTGACGTCAATAATGACGTATG
TTCCCATAGTAACGCCAATAGGGACTTTCCATTGACGTCAATGGGTGGAGTATTTACGGTAAACTGCCCA
CTTGGCAGTACATCAAGTGTATCATATGCCAAGTACGCCCCCTATTGACGTCAATGACGGTAAATGGCCC
GCCTGGCATTATGCCCAGTACATGACCTTATGGGACTTTCCTACTTGGCAGTACATCTACGTATTAGTCA
TCGCTATTACCATGGTGATGCGGTTTTGGCAGTACATCAATGGGCGTGGATAGCGGTTTGACTCACGGGG
ATTTCCAAGTCTCCACCCCATTGACGTCAATGGGAGTTTGTTTTGGCACCAAAATCAACGGGACTTTCCA
AAATGTCGTAACAACTCCGCCCCATTGACGCAAATGGGCGGTAGGCGTGTACGGTGGGAGGTCTATATAA
GCAGAGCTCTCTGGCTAACTAGAGAACCCACTGCTTACTGGCTTATCGAAATTAATACGACTCACTATAG
GGAGACCCAAGCTCTAGCGCTACCGGTCGCCACCATGGACGCACAAACACGACGACGTGAGCGTCGCGCT
GAGAAACAAGCTCAATGGAAAGCTGCAAACGGTGGATCTCCTCCACATATGGCTTACCCATACGATGTTC
CAGATTACGCTCCTCCATCTCGAGCTGATCCATATGCCAATCTCATGTTGCAGCGGGAAAAGGATTGGGT
CTCTAAAATCCAGATGATGCAACTGCAAAGCACTGATCCCTACCTGGATGATTTTTATTACCAGAATTAC
TTTGAAAAACTGGAGAAACTGTCAGCTGCTGAAGAAATACAAGGTGATGGCCCTAAGAAGGAGCGCACCA
AGCTTATCACCCCTCAGGTGGCCAAACTGGAGCACGCCTATAAGCCAGTGCAATTTGAGGGCTCTTTGGG
AAAGCTTACCGTTTCTAGTGTGAATAATCCCCGAAAAATGATTGATGCTGTTGTGACATCTCGGAGTGAG
GATGATGAGACAAAAGAAAAACAAGTTCGAGACAAGAGGAGAAAAACCCTTGTTATAATTGAGAAAACCT
ACAGCTTACTCCTTGATGTGGAGGACTATGAAAGACGTTATCTCCTAAGTCTGGAAGAAGAGCGACCTGC
CCTAATGGATGACAGAAAGCACAAAATTTGTAGCATGTATGACAACTTAAGGGGGAAATTGCCTGGACAA
GAGAGGCCTAGTGATGACCACTTTGTACAGATCATGTGTATCCGAAAAGGGAAGAGAATGGTTGCCCGTA
TTCTTCCTTTCCTCTCCACAGAGCAAGCAGCTGACATTCTCATGACAACAGCCAGGAACCTCCCTTTCCT
TATCAAGAAGGATGCACAAGATGAGGTGCTGCCATGCTTACTGAGTCCCTTCTCTCTCCTTCTCTATCAT
CTTCCATCAGTGAGTATCACCAGCCTTTTGCGACAGCTAATGAACCTACCTCAAAGTGCAGCTACACCAG
CACTCTCCAATCCTCACCTCACTGCTGTGCTCCAGAACAAGTTTGGCCTGTCACTGCTCCTCATCCTCCT
GAGCCGTGGTGAAGACCTACAGAGTTCAGACCCTGCTACAGAATCAACACAAAATAATCAGTGGACGGAG
GTGATGTTCATGGCAACACGAGAACTTCTGCGGATTCCCCAAGCAGCCCTGGCCAAGCCAATCTCTATAC
CTACAAACCTAGTGTCCCTCTTTTCTCGCTATGTTGACCGGCAGAAACTGAACTTGCTGGAGACAAAACT
GCAGCTAGTTCAGGGGATACGATAATCTAGATAACTGATCATAATCAGCCATACCACATTTGTAGAGGTT
TTACTTGCTTTAAAAAACCTCCCACACCTCCCCCTGAACCTGAAACATAAAATGAATGCAATTGTTGTTG
TTAACTTGTTTATTGCAGCTTATAATGGTTACAAATAAAGCAATAGCATCACAAATTTCACAAATAAAGC
ATTTTTTTCACTGCATTCTAGTTGTGGTTTGTCCAAACTCATCAATGTATCTTAACGCGTAAATTGTAAG
CGTTAATATTTTGTTAAAATTCGCGTTAAATTTTTGTTAAATCAGCTCATTTTTTAACCAATAGGCCGAA
ATCGGCAAAATCCCTTATAAATCAAAAGAATAGACCGAGATAGGGT
[37 nt withheld, positions 2287-2323]
AAAGAACGTGGACTCCAACGTCAAAGG
[49 nt withheld, positions 2351-2399]
T
[91 nt withheld, positions 2401-2491]
G
[124 nt withheld, positions 2493-2616]
CAGGTGGCACTTTTCGGGGAAATGTGCGCGGAACCCCTATTTGTTTATTTTTCTAAATACATTCAAATAT
GTATCCGCTCATGAGACAATAACCCTGATAAATGCTTCAATAATATTGAAAAAGGAAGAGTCCTGAGGCG
GAAAGAACCAGCTGTGGAATGTGTGTCAGTTAGGGTGTGGAAAGTCCCCAGGCTCCCCAGCAGGCAGAAG
TATGCAAAGCATGCATCTCAATTAGTCAGCAACCAGGTGTGGAAAGTCCCCAGGCTCCCCAGCAGGCAGA
AGTATGCAAAGCATGCATCTCAATTAGTCAGCAACCATAGTCCCGCCCCTAACTCCGCCCATCCCGCCCC
TAACTCCGCCCAGTTCCGCCCATTCTCCGCCCCATGGCTGACTAATTTTTTTTATTTATGCAGAGGCCGA
GGCCGCCTCGGCCTCTGAGCTATTCCAGAAGTAGTGAGGAGGCTTTTTTGGAGGCCTAGGCTTTTGCAAA
GATCGATCAAGAGACAGGATGAGGATCGTTTCGCATGATTGAACAAGATGGATTGCACGCAGGTTCTCCG
GCCGCTTGGGTGGAGAGGCTATTCGGCTATGACTGGGCACAACAGACAATCGGCTGCTCTGATGCCGCCG
TGTTCCGGCTGTCAGCGCAGGGGCGCCCGGTTCTTTTTGTCAAGACCGACCTGTCCGGTGCCCTGAATGA
ACTGCAAGACGAGGCAGCGCGGCTATCGTGGCTGGCCACGACGGGCGTTCCTTGCGCAGCTGTGCTCGAC
GTTGTCACTGAAGCGGGAAGGGACTGGCTGCTATTGGGCGAAGTGCCGGGGCAGGATCTCCTGTCATCTC
ACCTTGCTCCTGCCGAGAAAGTATCCATCATGGCTGATGCAATGCGGCGGCTGCATACGCTTGATCCGGC
TACCTGCCCATTCGACCACCAAGCGAAACATCGCATCGAGCGAGCACGTACTCGGATGGAAGCCGGTCTT
GTCGATCAGGATGATCTGGACGAAGAGCATCAGGGGCTCGCGCCAGCCGAACTGTTCGCCAGGCTCAAGG
CGAGCATGCCCGACGGCGAGGATCTCGTCGTGACCCATGGCGATGCCTGCTTGCCGAATATCATGGTGGA
AAATGGCCGCTTTTCTGGATTCATCGACTGTGGCCGGCTGGGTGTGGCGGACCGCTATCAGGACATAGCG
TTGGCTACCCGTGATATTGCTGAAGAGCTTGGCGGCGAATGGGCTGACCGCTTCCTCGTGCTTTACGGTA
TCGCCGCTCCCGATTCGCAGCGCATCGCCTTCTATCGCCTTCTTGACGAGTTCTTCTGAGCGGGACTCTG
GGGTTCGAAATGACCGACCAAGCGACGCCCAACCTGCCATCACGAGATTTCGATTCCACCGCCGCCTTCT
ATGAAAGGTTGGGCTTCGGAATCGTTTTCCGGGACGCCGGCTGGATGATCCTCCAGCGCGGGGATCTCAT
GCTGGAGTTCTTCGCCCACCCTAGGGGGAGGCTAACTGAAACACGGAAGGAGACAATACCGGAAGGAACC
CGCGCTATGACGGCAATAAAAAGACAGAATAAAACGCACGGTGTTGGGTCGTTTGTTCATAAACGCGGGG
TTCGGTCCCAGGGCTGGCACTCTGTCGATACCCCACCGAGACCCCATTGGGGCCAATACGCCCGCGTTTC
TTCCTTTTCCCCACCCCACCCCCCAAGTTCGGGTGAAGGCCCAGGGCTCGCAGCCAACGTCGGGGCGGCA
GGCCCTGCCATAGCCTCAGGTTACTCATATATACTTTAGATTGATTTAAAACTTCATTTTTAATTTAAAA
GGATCTAGGTGAAGATCCTTTTTGATAATCTCATGACCAAAATCCCTTAACGTGAGTTTTCGTTCCACTG
AGCGTCAGACCCCGTAGAAAAGATCAAAGGATCTTCTTGAGATCCTTTTTTTCTGCGCGTAATCTGCTGC
TTGCAAACAAAAAAACCACCGCTACCAGCGGTGGTTTGTTTGCCGGATCAAGAGCTACCAACTCTTTTTC
CGAAGGTAACTGGCTTCAGCAGAGCGCAGATACCAAATACTGTCCTTCTAGTGTAGCCGTAGTTAGGCCA
CCACTTCAAGAACTCTGTAGCACCGCCTACATACCTCGCTCTGCTAATCCTGTTACCAGTGGCTGCTGCC
AGTGGCGATAAGTCGTGTCTTACCGGGTTGGACTCAAGACGATAGTTACCGGATAAGGCGCAGCGGTCGG
GCTGAACGGGGGGTTCGTGCACACAGCCCAGCTTGGAGCGAACGACCTACACCGAACTGAGATACCTACA
GCGTGAGCTATGAGAAAGCGCCACGCTTCCCGAAGGGAGAAAGGCGGACAGGTATCCGGTAAGCGGCAGG
GTCGGAACAGGAGAGCGCACGAGGGAGCTTCCAGGGGGAAACGCCTGGTATCTTTATAGTCCTGTCGGGT
TTCGCCACCTCTGACTTGAGCGTCGATTTTTGTGATGCTCGTCAGGGGGGCGGAGCCTATGGAAAAACGC
CAGCAACGCGGCCTTTTTACGGTTCCTGGCCTTTTGCTGGCCTTTTGCTCACATGTTCTTTCCTGCGTTA
TCCCCTGATTCTGTGGATAACCGTATTACCGCCATGCAT
